>Addgene plasmid #214716 | #1.4 post-G-SynapShot-mScarlet | addgene full sequence | sequence record 426461 | Addgene NGS Result
GTCGACATTGATTATTGACTAGTTATTAATAGTAATCAATTACGGGGTCATTAGTTCATAGCCCATATAT
GGAGTTCCGCGTTACATAACTTACGGTAAATGGCCCGCCTGGCTGACCGCCCAACGACCCCCGCCCATTG
ACGTCAATAATGACGTATGTTCCCATAGTAACGCCAATAGGGACTTTCCATTGACGTCAATGGGTGGAGT
ATTTACGGTAAACTGCCCACTTGGCAGTACATCAAGTGTATCATATGCCAAGTACGCCCCCTATTGACGT
CAATGACGGTAAATGGCCCGCCTGGCATTATGCCCAGTACATGACCTTATGGGACTTTCCTACTTGGCAG
TACATCTACGTATTAGTCATCGCTATTACCATGGTCGAGGTGAGCCCCACGTTCTGCTTCACTCTCCCCA
TCTCCCCCCCCTCCCCACCCCCAATTTTGTATTTATTTATTTTTTAATTATTTTGTGCAGCGATGGGGGC
GGGGGGGGGGGGGGGGCGCGCGCCAGGCGGGGCGGGGCGGGGCGAGGGGCGGGGCGGGGCGAGGCGGAGA
GGTGCGGCGGCAGCCAATCAGAGCGGCGCGCTCCGAAAGTTTCCTTTTATGGCGAGGCGGCGGCGGCGGC
GGCCCTATAAAAAGCGAAGCGCGCGGCGGGCGGGAGTCGCTGCGCGCTGCCTTCGCCCCGTGCCCCGCTC
CGCCGCCGCCTCGCGCCGCCCGCCCCGGCTCTGACTGACCGCGTTACTCCCACAGGTGAGCGGGCGGGAC
GGCCCTTCTCCTCCGGGCTGTAATTAGCGCTTGGTTTAATGACGGCTTGTTTCTTTTCTGTGGCTGCGTG
AAAGCCTTGAGGGGCTCCGGGAGGGCCCTTTGTGCGGGGGGAGCGGCTCGGGGGGTGCGTGCGTGTGTGT
GTGCGTGGGGAGCGCCGCGTGCGGCTCCGCGCTGCCCGGCGGCTGTGAGCGCTGCGGGCGCGGCGCGGGG
CTTTGTGCGCTCCGCAGTGTGCGCGAGGGGAGCGCGGCCGGGGGCGGTGCCCCGCGGTGCGGGGGGGGCT
GCGAGGGGAACAAAGGCTGCGTGCGGGGTGTGTGCGTGGGGGGGTGAGCAGGGGGTGTGGGCGCGTCGGT
CGGGCTGCAACCCCCCCTGCACCCCCCTCCCCGAGTTGCTGAGCACGGCCCGGCTTCGGGTGCGGGGCTC
CGTACGGGGCGTGGCGCGGGGCTCGCCGTGCCGGGCGGGGGGTGGCGGCAGGTGGGGGTGCCGGGCGGGG
CGGGGCCGCCTCGGGCCGGGGAGGGCTCGGGGGAGGGGCGCGGCGGCCCCCGGAGCGCCGGCGGCTGTCG
AGGCGCGGCGAGCCGCAGCCATTGCCTTTTATGGTAATCGTGCGAGAGGGCGCAGGGACTTCCTTTGTCC
CAAATCTGTGCGGAGCCGAAATCTGGGAGGCGCCGCCGCACCCCCTCTAGCGGGCGCGGGGCGAAGCGGT
GCGGCGCCGGCAGGAAGGAAATGGGCGGGGAGGGCCTTCGTGCGTCGCCGCGCCGCCGTCCCCTTCTCCC
TCTCCAGCCTCGGGGCTGTCCGCGGGGGGACGGCTGCCTTCGGGGGGGACGGGGCAGGGCGGGGTTCGGC
TTCTGGCGTGTGACCGGCGGCTCTAGAGCCTCTGCTAACCATGTTCATGCCTTCTTCTTTTTCCTACAGC
TCCTGGGCAACGTGCTGGTTATTGTGCTGTCTCATCATTTTGGCAAAGAATTGCTCGAGCTCAAGCTTCG
GCCACCATGGCACTTCCCAGATGCATGTGGCCAAATTATGTTTGGAGAGCCATGATGGCATGTGTGGTCC
ACAGGGGATCGGGTGCCCCGTTGACTCTCTGCTTGTTGGGATGTTTGCTACAGACTTTCCACGTACTCTC
TCAAAAGTTGGATGATGTAGACCCATTGGTTACTACTAACTTTGGCAAAATAAGGGGAATTAAGAAAGAA
CTCAATAATGAAATTTTGGGGCCTGTCATTCAGTTTCTTGGGGTTCCATATGCTGCTCCACCAACAGGAG
AACATCGATTTCAGCCTCCAGAACCACCATCTCCCTGGTCTGATATCCGGAATGCCACTCAGTTTGCTCC
TGTATGTCCCCAGAATATCATTGATGGCAGATTGCCTGAAGTTATGCTTCCTGTGTGGTTCACTAATAAC
TTGGATGTGGTTTCCTCATATGTGCAAGACCAGAGTGAAGACTGTCTATACTTAAACATCTATGTCCCAA
CTGAAGATGTAAAAAGAATATCCAAGGAATGTGCCAGAAAACCCGGCAAGAAAATATGTAGAAAAGGAGA
TATTCGGGACAGTGGGGGTCCCAAACCAGTGATGGTGTATATCCATGGTGGCTCTTACATGGAAGGTACT
GGAAATCTATATGATGGGAGTGTGTTGGCAAGCTACGGTAATGTGATCGTCATCACAGTCAACTATCGGC
TTGGGGTACTTGGCTTCTTGAGCACAGGGGATCAGGCTGCCAAAGGAAACTACGGGCTCCTTGACCTCAT
CCAGGCCCTCAGATGGACCAGCGAGAACATTGGGTTCTTTGGTGGTGACCCCTTGCGAATCACCGTGTTT
GGATCAGGCGCTGGGGGTTCATGTGTCAATCTGCTGACTTTATCCCATTATTCTGAAAAAGGACTTTTTC
AACGAGCAATAGCTCAGAGTGGAACAGCCCTTTCCAGCTGGGCTGTTAGTTTCCAGCCTGCAAAATACGC
TAGAATTCTAGCCACAAAAGTTGGCTGCAATGTGTCAGATACAGTAGAGTTAGTAGAATGCCTGCAGAAG
AAGCCTTACAAAGAACTTGTTGATCAAGATGTTCAACCAGCCCGATACCACATAGCCTTTGGACCTGTGA
TCGATGGTGATGTAATACCAGATGACCCTCAGATACTGATGGAACAAGGAGAGTTCCTCAATTATGATAT
CATGTTAGGAGTTAACCAAGGGGAAGGGTTGAAGTTTGTGGAAAACATAGTAGATAGTGATGATGGTGTA
TCAGCCAGTGATTTTGACTTTGCTGTCTCTAATTTTGTTGATAATTTATATGGATATCCTGAAGGCAAAG
ATGTTTTGAGAGAAACCATTAAATTCATGTATACTGACTGGGCTGATCGCCATAACCCTGAAACTAGAAG
GAAGACATTGTTGGCTTTGTTTACAGACCATCAGTGGGTAGCACCCGCTGTGGCTACAGCAGACCTTCAC
TCGAACTTTGGCTCACCTACATACTTCTATGCCTTTTATCATCATTGCCAAACTGACCAAGTTCCAGCTT
GGGCTGATGCAGCTCATGGGGATGAGGTTCCCTATGTATTGGGAATCCCCATGATTGGCCCTACAGAGTT
ATTTCCTTGCAATTTCTCCAAGAATGATGTGATGTTGAGTGCTGTAGTAATGACATACTGGACGAATTTT
GCTAAAACCGGTGACCCAAATCAACCAGTTCCTCAAGACACAAAATTCATTCATACCAAACCCAACCGCT
TTGAAGAAGTAGCATGGACCAGATATTCCCAGAAAGACCAACTTTATCTCCATATTGGATTAAAACCGAG
AGTTAAAGAACATTACAGAGCCAATAAGGTAAATCTCTGGTTGGAGCTGGTACCTCATCTGCATAATCTC
AATGACATTTCTCAGACGCGTGGTTCAGGTGGTTCAGGAGCCACCATCAAAGAGTTCATGCGCTTCAAGG
TGCGCATGGAGGGCTCCATGAACGGCCACGAGTTCGAGATCGAGGGCGAGGGCGAGGGCCGCCCCTACGA
GGGCACCCAGACCGCCAAGCTGAAGGTGACCAAGGGCGGCCCCCTGCCCTTCGCCTGGGACATCCTGTCC
CCCCAGTTCATGTACGGCTCCGAGGCGTACGTGAGGCACCCCGCCGACATCCCCGATTACAAGAAGCTGC
CCTTCCCCGAGGGCTTCAAGTGGGAGCGCGTGATGAACTTCGAAGACGGCGGTCTGGTGACCGTTACCCA
GGACTCCTCCCTGCAGGACGGCACGCTGATCTGCAAGGTGAAGATGCGCGGCACCAACTTCCCCCCCGAC
GGCCCCGTAATGCAGAAGAAGACCATGGGCTGGGAGGCCTCCACCGAGATGCTGTACCCCGAAGACGGCG
TGCTGAAGGGCCATAGCTATCAGGCCCTGAAGCTGAAGGACGGCGGCCACTACCTGGTGGAGTTCGAGAC
CATCTACATGGCCAAGAAGCCCGTGCAACTGCCCGGCGATTACTGTGTGGACACCAAGCTGGACATCACC
TCCCACAACGAGGACTACACCATCGTGGAACAGTACGGGCGCTCCGAGGGCCGCCACCGTCTGGGCATGG
ACGAGCGGTACAAGTTAGGGCATGGTACAGGTAGCACAGGCAGCGGTAGCTCCGGTGGTACGCGTTATAC
CTCGACAACAACTAAAGTGCCATCAACAGACATCACTCTCAGACCTACAAGGAAAAATTCCACTCCAGTC
ACATCAGCCTTTCCCACTGCCAAGCAGGATGATCCCAAACAACAACCAAGTCCCTTCTCGGTAGATCAAA
GGGACTACTCCACAGAGCTAAGTGTCACAATCGCAGTGGGAGCCTCTCTGCTGTTTCTGAACATCTTGGC
TTTTGCAGCCCTATACTACAAGAAAGACAAGAGGAGACATGATGTCCACCGGAGGTGCAGCCCTCAGCGC
ACCACGACCAACGACCTAACCCATGCTCCAGAAGAGGAAATTATGTCTCTCCAAATGAAGCACACTGACT
TGGATCACGAGTGTGAGTCCATCCATCCACATGAGGTGGTTCTTCGGACCGCCTACCCATACGATGTTCC
AGATTACGCTGCTAGCTATCCTTATGACGTGCCTGACTATGCCCGGACCGCCTGCCCCCCAGATTATACT
CTTGCTATGAGGAGGTCACCGGATGATGTTCCTTTAATGACACCTAACACCATCACAATGATTCCCAACA
CTATACCAGGGATTCAGCCCTTACATACATTCAACACATTTACTGGAGGACAGAATAATACTCTCCCTCA
TCCGCATCCACACCCCCACTCCCACAGCGGAAGCGGAGCTACTAACTTCAGCCTGCTGAAGCAGGCTGGA
GACGTGGAGGAGAACCCTGGACCTGCCCCGGGGTCGACAATGGTGAGCAAGGGCGAGGCAGTGATCAAGG
AGTTCATGCGGTTCAAGGTGCACATGGAGGGCTCCATGAACGGCCACGAGTTCGAGATCGAGGGCGAGGG
CGAGGGCCGCCCCTACGAGGGCACCCAGACCGCCAAGCTGAAGGTGACCAAGGGTGGCCCCCTGCCCTTC
TCCTGGGACATCCTGTCCCCTCAGTTCATGTACGGCTCCAGGGCCTTCACCAAGCACCCCGCCGACATCC
CCGACTACTATAAGCAGTCCTTCCCCGAGGGCTTCAAGTGGGAGCGCGTGATGAACTTCGAGGACGGCGG
CGCCGTGACCGTGACCCAGGACACCTCCCTGGAGGACGGCACGCTGATCTACAAGGTGAAGCTCCGCGGC
ACCAACTTCCCTCCTGACGGCCCCGTAATGCAGAAGAAGACAATGGGCTGGGAAGCGTCCACCGAGCGGT
TGTACCCCGAGGACGGCGTGCTGAAGGGCGACATTAAGATGGCCCTGCGCCTGAAGGACGGCGGCCGCTA
CCTGGCGGACTTCAAGACCACCTACAAGGCCAAGAAGCCCGTGCAGATGCCCGGCGCCTACAACGTCGAC
CGCAAGTTGGACATCACCTCCCACAACGAGGACTACACCGTGGTGGAACAGTACGAACGCTCCGAGGGCC
GCCACTCCACCGGCGGCATGGACGAGCTGTACAAGTGAGCGGCCGCAATTCACTCCTCAGGTGCAGGCTG
CCTATCAGAAGGTGGTGGCTGGTGTGGCCAATGCCCTGGCTCACAAATACCACTGAGATCTTTTTCCCTC
TGCCAAAAATTATGGGGACATCATGAAGCCCCTTGAGCATCTGACTTCTGGCTAATAAAGGAAATTTATT
TTCATTGCAATAGTGTGTTGGAATTTTTTGTGTCTCTCACTCGGAAGGACATATGGGAGGGCAAATCATT
TAAAACATCAGAATGAGTATTTGGTTTAGAGTTTGGCAACATATGCCCATATGCTGGCTGCCATGAACAA
AGGTTGGCTATAAAGAGGTCATCAGTATATGAAACAGCCCCCTGCTGTCCATTCCTTATTCCATAGAAAA
GCCTTGACTTGAGGTTAGATTTTTTTTATATTTTGTTTTGTGTTATTTTTTTCTTTAACATCCCTAAAAT
TTTCCTTACATGTTTTACTAGCCAGATTTTTCCTCCTCTCCTGACTACTCCCAGTCATAGCTGTCCCTCT
TCTCTTATGGAGATCCCTCGACCTGCACCGTCGACCAGCTGGTCGACGGTGCACCGTCGACCAGCTTGGC
GTAATCATGGTCATAGCTGTTTCCTGTGTGAAATTGTTATCCGCTCACAATTCCACACAACATACGCCGG
AAGGACATATGGGAGGGCAAATCATTTAAAACATCAGAATGAGTATTTGGTTTAGAGTTTGGCAACATAT
GCCCATATGCTGGCTGCCATGAACAAAGGTTGGCTATAAAGAGGTCATCAGTATATGAAACAGCCCCCTG
CTGTCCATTCCTTATTCCATAGAAAAGCCTTGACTTGAGGTTAGATTTTTTTTATATTTTGTTTTGTGTT
ATTTTTTTCTTTAACATCCCTAAAATTTTCCTTACATGTTTTACTAGCCAGATTTTTCCTCCTCTCCTGA
CTACTCCCAGTCATAGCTGTCCCTCTTCTCTTATGGAGATCCCTCGACCTGCACCGTCGACCAGCTGGTC
GACGGTGCACCGTCGACCAGCTTGGCGTAATCATGGTCATAGCTGTTTCCTGTGTGAAATTGTTATCCGC
TCACAATTCCACACAACATACGAGCCGGAAGCATAAAGTGTAAAGCCTGGGGTGCCTAATGAGTGAGCTA
ACTCACATTAATTGCGTTGCGCTCACTGCCCGCTTTCCAGTCGGGAAACCTGTCGTGCCAGCGGATCCGC
ATCTCAATTAGTCAGCAACCATAGTCCCGCCCCTAACTCCGCCCATCCCGCCCCTAACTCCGCCCAGTTC
CGCCCATTCTCCGCCCCATGGCTGACTAATTTTTTTTATTTATGCAGAGGCCGAGGCCGCCTCGGCCTCT
GAGCTATTCCAGAAGTAGTGAGGAGGCTTTTTTGGAGGCCTAGGCTTTTGCAAAAAGCTAACTTGTTTAT
TGCAGCTTATAATGGTTACAAATAAAGCAATAGCATCACAAATTTCACAAATAAAGCATTTTTTTCACTG
CATTCTAGTTGTGGTTTGTCCAAACTCATCAATGTATCTTATCATGTCTGGATCCGCTGCATTAATGAAT
CGGCCAACGCGCGGGGAGAGGCGGTTTGCGTATTGGGCGCTCTTCCGCTTCCTCGCTCACTGACTCGCTG
CGCTCGGTCGTTCGGCTGCGGCGAGCGGTATCAGCTCACTCAAAGGCGGTAATACGGTTATCCACAGAAT
CAGGGGATAACGCAGGAAAGAACATGTGAGCAAAAGGCCAGCAAAAGGCCAGGAACCGTAAAAAGGCCGC
GTTGCTGGCGTTTTTCCATAGGCTCCGCCCCCCTGACGAGCATCACAAAAATCGACGCTCAAGTCAGAGG
TGGCGAAACCCGACAGGACTATAAAGATACCAGGCGTTTCCCCCTGGAAGCTCCCTCGTGCGCTCTCCTG
TTCCGACCCTGCCGCTTACCGGATACCTGTCCGCCTTTCTCCCTTCGGGAAGCGTGGCGCTTTCTCATAG
CTCACGCTGTAGGTATCTCAGTTCGGTGTAGGTCGTTCGCTCCAAGCTGGGCTGTGTGCACGAACCCCCC
GTTCAGCCCGACCGCTGCGCCTTATCCGGTAACTATCGTCTTGAGTCCAACCCGGTAAGACACGACTTAT
CGCCACTGGCAGCAGCCACTGGTAACAGGATTAGCAGAGCGAGGTATGTAGGCGGTGCTACAGAGTTCTT
GAAGTGGTGGCCTAACTACGGCTACACTAGAAGAACAGTATTTGGTATCTGCGCTCTGCTGAAGCCAGTT
ACCTTCGGAAAAAGAGTTGGTAGCTCTTGATCCGGCAAACAAACCACCGCTGGTAGCGGTGGTTTTTTTG
TTTGCAAGCAGCAGATTACGCGCAGAAAAAAAGGATCTCAAGAAGATCCTTTGATCTTTTCTACGGGGTC
TGACGCTCAGTGGAACGAAAACTCACGTTAAGGGATTTTGGTCATGAGATTATCAAAAAGGATCTTCACC
TAGATCCTTTTAAATTAAAAATGAAGTTTTAAATCAATCTAAAGTATATATGAGTAAACTTGGTCTGACA
GTTACCAATGCTTAATCAGTGAGGCACCTATCTCAGCGATCTGTCTATTTCGTTCATCCATAGTTGCCTG
ACTCCCCGTCGTGTAGATAACTACGATACGGGAGGGCTTACCATCTGGCCCCAGTGCTGCAATGATACCG
CGAGACCCACGCTCACCGGCTCCAGATTTATCAGCAATAAACCAGCCAGCCGGAAGGGCCGAGCGCAGAA
GTGGTCCTGCAACTTTATCCGCCTCCATCCAGTCTATTAATTGTTGCCGGGAAGCTAGAGTAAGTAGTTC
GCCAGTTAATAGTTTGCGCAACGTTGTTGCCATTGCTACAGGCATCGTGGTGTCACGCTCGTCGTTTGGT
ATGGCTTCATTCAGCTCCGGTTCCCAACGATCAAGGCGAGTTACATGATCCCCCATGTTGTGCAAAAAAG
CGGTTAGCTCCTTCGGTCCTCCGATCGTTGTCAGAAGTAAGTTGGCCGCAGTGTTATCACTCATGGTTAT
GGCAGCACTGCATAATTCTCTTACTGTCATGCCATCCGTAAGATGCTTTTCTGTGACTGGTGAGTACTCA
ACCAAGTCATTCTGAGAATAGTGTATGCGGCGACCGAGTTGCTCTTGCCCGGCGTCAATACGGGATAATA
CCGCGCCACATAGCAGAACTTTAAAAGTGCTCATCATTGGAAAACGTTCTTCGGGGCGAAAACTCTCAAG
GATCTTACCGCTGTTGAGATCCAGTTCGATGTAACCCACTCGTGCACCCAACTGATCTTCAGCATCTTTT
ACTTTCACCAGCGTTTCTGGGTGAGCAAAAACAGGAAGGCAAAATGCCGCAAAAAAGGGAATAAGGGCGA
CACGGAAATGTTGAATACTCATACTCTTCCTTTTTCAATATTATTGAAGCATTTATCAGGGTTATTGTCT
CATGAGCGGATACATATTTGAATGTATTTAGAAAAATAAACAAATAGGGGTTCCGCGCACATTTCCCCGA
AAAGTGCCACCTGG
Features (pLannotate 1.2.2; 20 found; start..end, strand, type, name):
      4..383     +  enhancer       CMV enhancer: human cytomegalovirus immediate early enhancer
    385..662     +  promoter       chicken β-actin promoter: No description available
    663..1679    +  intron         chimeric intron: chimera between introns from chicken β-actin and rabbit β-globin
   1734..1750    +  misc_feature   MCS (fragment): multiple cloning site
   1757..5041    +  CDS            NLGN1: NLGN1_HUMAN - Also known as KIAA1070. Experimental evidence at protein level: Swiss-Prot protein existence level 1. Cell surface protein involved in cell-cell-interactions via its interactions with neurexin family members. Plays a role in synapse function and synaptic signal transmission, and probably mediates its effects by recruiting and clustering other synaptic proteins. May promote the initial formation of synapses, but is not essential for this. In vitro, triggers the de novo formation of presynaptic structures. May be involved in specification of excitatory synapses. Required to maintai
   5150..5845    +  CDS            mScarlet: mScarlet is a basic (constitutively fluorescent) red fluorescent protein published in 2016, derived from synthetic construct. It has moderate acid sensitivity.
   5856..5933    +  CDS            HBB (fragment): HBB_PONPY - Experimental evidence at transcript level: Swiss-Prot protein existence level 2. Involved in oxygen transport from the lung to the various peripheral tissues. From Pongo pygmaeus (Bornean orangutan).
   6004..6059    +  polyA_signal   β-globin poly(A) signal: rabbit β-globin polyadenylation signal (Gil and Proudfoot, 1987)
   6474..6490    -  protein_bind   lac operator: The lac repressor binds to the lac operator to inhibit transcription in E. coli. This inhibition can be relieved by adding lactose or isopropyl-β-D-thiogalactopyranoside (IPTG). lac repressor encoded by lacI
   6920..6936    -  protein_bind   lac operator: The lac repressor binds to the lac operator to inhibit transcription in E. coli. This inhibition can be relieved by adding lactose or isopropyl-β-D-thiogalactopyranoside (IPTG). lac repressor encoded by lacI
   6944..6974    -  promoter       lac promoter: promoter for the E. coli lac operon
   6989..7010    -  protein_bind   CAP binding site: CAP binding activates transcription in the presence of cAMP. E. coli catabolite activator protein
   7023..7062    -  CDS            lacI (fragment): lac repressor; lacI; The lac repressor binds to the lac operator to inhibit transcription in E. coli. This inhibition can be relieved by adding lactose or isopropyl-β-D-thiogalactopyranoside (IPTG).
   7069..7091    +  promoter       SV40 promoter (fragment): SV40 enhancer and early promoter
   7115..7250    +  rep_origin     SV40 ori: SV40 origin of replication
   7270..7404    +  polyA_signal   SV40 poly(A) signal: SV40 polyadenylation signal
   7406..7460    -  CDS            lacI (fragment): lac repressor; lacI; The lac repressor binds to the lac operator to inhibit transcription in E. coli. This inhibition can be relieved by adding lactose or isopropyl-β-D-thiogalactopyranoside (IPTG).
   7643..8231    -  rep_origin     ori: high-copy-number ColE1/pMB1/pBR322/pUC origin of replication
   8402..9262    -  CDS            AmpR: β-lactamase; bla; confers resistance to ampicillin, carbenicillin, and related antibiotics
   9263..9367    -  promoter       AmpR promoter: bla
