[The description below was written by a language model from this plasmid's Addgene catalogue record and pLannotate feature annotations shown in this document.]
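Description:
#1.4 post-G-SynapShot-mScarlet is a 9,394 bp mammalian expression plasmid built on a pCAG backbone. It is propagated in E. coli through a high-copy ColE1/pUC-type origin and selected with ampicillin via the β-lactamase gene and its native promoter. The catalogue lists the vector type as both mammalian expression and AAV, but the feature table shows no inverted terminal repeats, so the annotated sequence looks like a conventional pCAG expression plasmid rather than a packageable AAV genome. Backbone remnants include lac promoter/operator elements, short lacI fragments, and an SV40 origin with an SV40 poly(A) signal.

Expression is driven by the CAG promoter, made up of the CMV immediate-early enhancer, the chicken β-actin promoter and a chimeric β-actin/β-globin intron, which gives strong constitutive transcription in mammalian cells, including neurons. Downstream lies a long open reading frame annotated as neuroligin-1 (NLGN1), a postsynaptic adhesion protein that binds presynaptic neurexins. This annotated span is longer than expected for neuroligin-1 alone, consistent with the synthetic "post-G-SynapShot" insert carrying additional sequence for the green reporter component, although the annotation does not resolve that component and the record does not describe its design. After a gap of about 100 bp comes the red fluorescent protein mScarlet; the linking element that allows co-expression is not annotated. The unit ends with rabbit β-globin sequence and its polyadenylation signal.

According to the stated purpose, the plasmid expresses the postsynaptic half of the green SynapShot system together with mScarlet. The associated publication concerns real-time visualization of structural synapse dynamics in live cells and in vivo.
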