Addgene plasmid #214716: #1.4 post-G-SynapShot-mScarlet
Purpose: Expresses green #1.4 post-SynapShot and mScarlet
Depositing lab: Won Do Heo. Depositing organization: Korea Advanced Institute of Science and Technology. Publication: Real-time visualization of structural dynamics of synapses in live cells in vivo. Son S, Nagahama K, Lee J, Jung K, Kwak C, Kim J, Noh YW, Kim E, Lee S, Kwon HB, Heo WD. Nat Methods. 2024 Jan 8. doi: 10.1038/s41592-023-02122-4. PubMed 38191933.
Backbone
  Vector backbone: pCAG
  Total vector size (bp): 9394
  Vector type: Mammalian Expression, AAV
Growth in bacteria
  Bacterial resistance: Ampicillin, 100 μg/mL
  Growth temperature: 30°C
  Growth strain: NEB Stable
  Copy number: High Copy
Gene/Insert
  Gene/Insert name: #1.4 post-G-SynapShot
  Species: Synthetic
  Promoter: CAG
  Cloning method: Gibson Cloning
  Sequencing primers: 5′ CTACAGCTCCTGGGCAACGTGC; 3′ caaggggcttcatgatgtcc
Terms and licenses: Academic/Nonprofit Terms; Industry Terms: Not Available to Industry
How to cite: #1.4 post-G-SynapShot-mScarlet was a gift from Won Do Heo (Addgene plasmid # 214716 ; http://n2t.net/addgene:214716 ; RRID:Addgene_214716)
